>Addgene plasmid #237562 | pMIHP-16161 AU1.C.S | addgene full sequence | sequence record 477149 | Addgene NGS Result
TTTTCCCAGTCACGACGTTGTAAAACGACGGCGCAAGGAATGGTGCATGCAAGGAGATGGCGCCCAACAG
TCCCCCGGCCACGGGGCCTGCCACCATACCCACGCCGAAACAAGCGCTCATGAGCCCGAAGTGGCGAGCC
CGATCTTCCCCATCGGTGATGTCGGCGATATAGGCGCCAGCAACCGCACCTGTGGCGCCGGTGATGCCGG
CCACGATGCGTCCGGCGTAGAGGCGATTAGTCCAATTTGTTAAAGACAGGATATCAGTGGTCCAGGCTCT
AGTTTTGACTCAACAATATCACCAGCTGAAGCCTATAGAGTACGAGCCATAGATAAAATAAAAGATTTTA
TTTAGTCTCCAGAAAAAGGGGGGAATGAAAGACCCCACCTGTAGGTTTGGCAAGCTAGCTTAAGTAACGC
CATTTTGCAAGGCATGGAAAATACATAACTGAGAATAGAGAAGTTCAGATCAAGGTTAGGAACAGAGAGA
CAGCAGAATATGGGCCAAACAGGATATCTGTGGTAAGCAGTTCCTGCCCCGGCTCAGGGCCAAGAACAGA
TGGTCCCCAGATGCGGTCCCGCCCTCAGCAGTTTCTAGAGAACCATCAGATGTTTCCAGGGTGCCCCAAG
GACCTGAAATGACCCTGTGCCTTATTTGAACTAACCAATCAGTTCGCTTCTCGCTTCTGTTCGCGCGCTT
CTGCTCCCCGAGCTCAATAAAAGAGCCCACAACCCCTCACTCGGCGCGCCAGTCCTCCGATAGACTGCGT
CGCCCGGGTACCCGTATTCCCAATAAAGCCTCTTGCTGTTTGCATCCGAATCGTGGACTCGCTGATCCTT
GGGAGGGTCTCCTCAGATTGATTGACTGCCCACCTCGGGGGTCTTTCATTTGGAGGTTCCACCGAGATTT
GGAGACCCCTGCCCAGGGACCACCGACCCCCCCGCCGGGAGGTAAGCTGGCCAGCGGTCGTTTCGTGTCT
GTCTCTGTCTTTGTGCGTGTTTGTGCCGGCATCTAATGTTTGCGCCTGCGTCTGTACTAGTTAGCTAACT
AGCTCTGTATCTGGCGGACCCGTGGTGGAACTGACGAGTTCTGAACACCCGGCCGCAACCCTGGGAGACG
TCCCAGGGACTTTGGGGGCCGTTTTTGTGGCCCGACCTGAGGAAGGGAGTCGATGTGGAATCCGACCCCG
TCAGGATATGTGGTTCTGGTAGGAGACGAGAACCTAAAACAGTTCCCGCCTCCGTCTGAATTTTTGCTTT
CGGTTTGGAACCGAAGCCGCGCGTCTTGTCTGCTGCAGCGCTGCAGCATCGTTCTGTGTTGTCTCTGTCT
GACTGTGTTTCTGTATTTGTCTGAAAATTAGGGCCAGACTGTTACCACTCCCTTAAGTTTGACCTTAGGT
CACTGGAAAGATGTCGAGCGGATCGCTCACAACCAGTCGGTAGATGTCAAGAAGAGACGTTGGGTTACCT
TCTGCTCTGCAGAATGGCCAACCTTTAACGTCGGATGGCCGCGAGACGGCACCTTTAACCGAGACCTCAT
CACCCAGGTTAAGATCAAGGTCTTTTCACCTGGCCCGCATGGACACCCAGACCAGGTCCCCTACATCGTG
ACCTGGGAAGCCTTGGCTTTTGACCCCCCTCCCTGGGTCAAGCCCTTTGTACACCCTAAGCCTCCGCCTC
CTCTTCCTCCATCCGCCCCGTCTCTCCCCCTTGAACCTCCTCGTTCGACCCCGCCTCGATCCTCCCTTTA
TCCAGCCCTCACTCCTTCTCTAGGCGCCGGAATTCCGAACAGTCTTCCGTAATAGAAGACACAAGGCTCG
AGCGGGATCAATTCCGCCCCCCCCCTAACGTTACTGGCCGAAGCCGCTTGGAATAAGGCCGGTGTGCGTT
TGTCTATATGTTATTTTCCACCATATTGCCGTCTTTTGGCAATGTGAGGGCCCGGAAACCTGGCCCTGTC
TTCTTGACGAGCATTCCTAGGGGTCTTTCCCCTCTCGCCAAAGGAATGCAAGGTCTGTTGAATGTCGTGA
AGGAAGCAGTTCCTCTGGAAGCTTCTTGAAGACAAACAACGTCTGTAGCGACCCTTTGCAGGCAGCGGAA
CCCCCCACCTGGCGACAGGTGCCTCTGCGGCCAAAAGCCACGTGTATAAGATACACCTGCAAAGGCGGCA
CAACCCCAGTGCCACGTTGTGAGTTGGATAGTTGTGGAAAGAGTCAAATGGCTCTCCTCAAGCGTATTCA
ACAAGGGGCTGAAGGATGCCCAGAAGGTACCCCATTGTATGGGATCTGATCTGGGGCCTCGGTGCACATG
CTTTACATGTGTTTAGTCGAGGTTAAAAAAACGTCTAGGCCCCCCGAACCACGGGGACGTGGTTTTCCTT
TGAAAAACACGATAATACCATGCCAGAGCCTTCTAAGTCTGCACCAGCCCCTAAGAAGGGATCTAAGAAA
GCCATCTCTAAGGCGCAGAAGAAGGATGGCAAGAAGCGCAAGCGCAGCCGCAAGGAGAGCTATTCGGTGT
ACGTGTACAAGGTGCTGAAGCAAGTGCACCCCGACACCGGCATCTCCTCCAAGGCCATGGGCATCATGAA
CTCGTTCGTGAACGACATCTTCGAGCGCATCGCGAGCGAGGCGTCCCGCCTGGCGCATTACAACAAGCGC
TCGACCATCACGTCCCGGGAGATCCAGACGGCCGTGCGCCTGCTGCTGCCCGGGGAGCTGGCCAAGCACG
CCGTGTCGGAGGGCACTAAGGCCGTCACCAAGTACACCAGCTCCAAGGACCCACCGGTCGCCACCGGATC
CACGGTCGCCACCATGGGCGACACCTATCGGTACATTGGAGGAGGCGGGGGAGGGGAGGACCAGGTGGAC
CCCAGGCTGATCGACGGCAAGGGAGGAGGCGGGGGAGGGAAGGAGACCGCCGCCGCCAAGTTCGAGAGGC
AGCACATGGACAGCGGCATGCTGATGGTGTAAGCGGCCGCGACTCTAGAGTCGACCTGCAGGCATGCAAG
CTTCAGGTAGCCGGCTAACGTTAACAACCGGTACCTCTAGAACTATAGCTAGCATGCGCAAATTTAAAGC
GCTGATATCGATAAAATAAAAGATTTTATTTAGTCTCCAGAAAAAGGGGGGAATGAAAGACCCCACCTGT
AGGTTTGGCAAGCTAGCTTAAGTAACGCCATTTTGCAAGGCATGGAAAATACATAACTGAGAATAGAGAA
GTTCAGATCAAGGTTAGGAACAGAGAGACAGCAGAATATGGGCCAAACAGGATATCTGTGGTAAGCAGTT
CCTGCCCCGGCTCAGGGCCAAGAACAGATGGTCCCCAGATGCGGTCCCGCCCTCAGCAGTTTCTAGAGAA
CCATCAGATGTTTCCAGGGTGCCCCAAGGACCTGAAATGACCCTGTGCCTTATTTGAACTAACCAATCAG
TTCGCTTCTCGCTTCTGTTCGCGCGCTTCTGCTCCCCGAGCTCAATAAAAGAGCCCACAACCCCTCACTC
GGCGCGCCAGTCCTCCGATAGACTGCGTCGCCCGGGTACCCGTGTATCCAATAAACCCTCTTGCAGTTGC
ATCCGACTTGTGGTCTCGCTGTTCCTTGGGAGGGTCTCCTCTGAGTGATTGACTACCCGTCAGCGGGGGT
CTTTCATGGGTAACAGTTTCTTGAAGTTGGAGAACAACATTCTGAGGGTAGGAGTCGAATATTAAGTAAT
CCTGACTCAATTAGCCACTGTTTTGAATCCACATACTCCAATACTCCTGAAATAGTTCATTATGGACAGC
GCAGAAAGAGCTGGGGAGAATTGTGAAATTGTTATCCGCTCACAATTCCACACAACATACGAGCCGGAAG
CATAAAGTGTAAAGCCTGGGGTGCCTAATGAGTGAGCTAACTCACATTAATTGCGTTGCGCTCACTGCCC
GCTTTCCAGTCGGGAAACCTGTCGTGCCAGCTGCATTAATGAATCGGCCAACGCGCGGGGAGAGGCGGTT
TGCGTATTGGGCGCTCTTCCGCTTCCTCGCTCACTGACTCGCTGCGCTCGGTCGTTCGGCTGCGGCGAGC
GGTATCAGCTCACTCAAAGGCGGTAATACGGTTATCCACAGAATCAGGGGATAACGCAGGAAAGAACATG
TGAGCAAAAGGCCAGCAAAAGGCCAGGAACCGTAAAAAGGCCGCGTTGCTGGCGTTTTTCCATAGGCTCC
GCCCCCCTGACGAGCATCACAAAAATCGACGCTCAAGTCAGAGGTGGCGAAACCCGACAGGACTATAAAG
ATACCAGGCGTTTCCCCCTGGAAGCTCCCTCGTGCGCTCTCCTGTTCCGACCCTGCCGCTTACCGGATAC
CTGTCCGCCTTTCTCCCTTCGGGAAGCGTGGCGCTTTCTCATAGCTCACGCTGTAGGTATCTCAGTTCGG
TGTAGGTCGTTCGCTCCAAGCTGGGCTGTGTGCACGAACCCCCCGTTCAGCCCGACCGCTGCGCCTTATC
CGGTAACTATCGTCTTGAGTCCAACCCGGTAAGACACGACTTATCGCCACTGGCAGCAGCCACTGGTAAC
AGGATTAGCAGAGCGAGGTATGTAGGCGGTGCTACAGAGTTCTTGAAGTGGTGGCCTAACTACGGCTACA
CTAGAAGAACAGTATTTGGTATCTGCGCTCTGCTGAAGCCAGTTACCTTCGGAAAAAGAGTTGGTAGCTC
TTGATCCGGCAAACAAACCACCGCTGGTAGCGGTGGTTTTTTTGTTTGCAAGCAGCAGATTACGCGCAGA
AAAAAAGGATCTCAAGAAGATCCTTTGATCTTTTCTACGGGGTCTGACGCTCAGTGGAACGAAAACTCAC
GTTAAGGGATTTTGGTCATGAGATTATCAAAAAGGATCTTCACCTAGATCCTTTTAAATTAAAAATGAAG
TTTTAAATCAATCTAAAGTATATATGAGTAAACTTGGTCTGACAGTTACCAATGCTTAATCAGTGAGGCA
CCTATCTCAGCGATCTGTCTATTTCGTTCATCCATAGTTGCCTGACTCCCCGTCGTGTAGATAACTACGA
TACGGGAGGGCTTACCATCTGGCCCCAGTGCTGCAATGATACCGCGAGACCCACGCTCACCGGCTCCAGA
TTTATCAGCAATAAACCAGCCAGCCGGAAGGGCCGAGCGCAGAAGTGGTCCTGCAACTTTATCCGCCTCC
ATCCAGTCTATTAATTGTTGCCGGGAAGCTAGAGTAAGTAGTTCGCCAGTTAATAGTTTGCGCAACGTTG
TTGCCATTGCTACAGGCATCGTGGTGTCACGCTCGTCGTTTGGTATGGCTTCATTCAGCTCCGGTTCCCA
ACGATCAAGGCGAGTTACATGATCCCCCATGTTGTGCAAAAAAGCGGTTAGCTCCTTCGGTCCTCCGATC
GTTGTCAGAAGTAAGTTGGCCGCAGTGTTATCACTCATGGTTATGGCAGCACTGCATAATTCTCTTACTG
TCATGCCATCCGTAAGATGCTTTTCTGTGACTGGTGAGTACTCAACCAAGTCATTCTGAGAATAGTGTAT
GCGGCGACCGAGTTGCTCTTGCCCGGCGTCAATACGGGATAATACCGCGCCACATAGCAGAACTTTAAAA
GTGCTCATCATTGGAAAACGTTCTTCGGGGCGAAAACTCTCAAGGATCTTACCGCTGTTGAGATCCAGTT
CGATGTAACCCACTCGTGCACCCAACTGATCTTCAGCATCTTTTACTTTCACCAGCGTTTCTGGGTGAGC
AAAAACAGGAAGGCAAAATGCCGCAAAAAAGGGAATAAGGGCGACACGGAAATGTTGAATACTCATACTC
TTCCTTTTTCAATATTATTGAAGCATTTATCAGGGTTATTGTCTCATGAGCGGATACATATTTGAATGTA
TTTAGAAAAATAAACAAATAGGGGTTCCGCGCACATTTCCCCGAAAAGTGCCACCTGACGTCTAAGAAAC
CATTATTATCATGACATTAACCTATAAAAATAGGCGTATCACGAGGCCCTTTCGTCTCGCGCGTTTCGGT
GATGACGGTGAAAACCTCTGACACATGCAGCTCCCGGAGACGGTCACAGCTTGTCTGTAAGCGGATGCCG
GGAGCAGACAAGCCCGTCAGGGCGCGTCAGCGGGTGTTGGCGGGTGTCGGGGCTGGCTTAACTATGCGGC
ATCAGAGCAGATTGTACTGAGAGTGCACCATATGCGGTGTGAAATACCGCACAGATGCGTAAGGAGAAAA
TACCGCATCAGGCGCCATTCGCCATTCAGGCTGCGCAACTGTTGGGAAGGGCGATCGGTGCGGGCCTCTT
CGCTATTACGCCAGCTGGCGAAAGGGGGATGTGCTGCAAGGCGATTAAGTTGGGTAACGCCAGGG
Features (pLannotate 1.2.2; 19 found; start..end, strand, type, name):
     32..233     -  CDS            TcR (fragment): tetracycline efflux protein; tet; confers resistance to tetracycline
    234..332     +  CDS            env (fragment): murine leukemia virus gPr80 envelope polyprotein precursor; env; proteolytically cleaved into gp70SU and p15TM subunits
    374..890     +  LTR            5' LTR: 5' long terminal repeat from murine embryonic stem cell virus
    954..1295    +  misc_feature   MESV Ψ: packaging signal of murine embryonic stem cell virus
   1362..1778    +  CDS            gag (truncated): truncated Moloney murine leukemia virus (MMLV) gag gene lacking the start codon
   1837..2397    +  misc_feature   IRES: internal ribosome entry site (IRES) of the encephalomyocarditis virus (EMCV)
   2400..2777    +  CDS            H2bc3: H2B1B_MOUSE - Also known as Hist1h2bb Experimental evidence at protein level: Swiss-Prot protein existence level 1. Core component of nucleosome. Nucleosomes wrap and compact DNA into chromatin, limiting DNA accessibility to the cellular machineries which require DNA as a template. Histones thereby play a central role in transcription regulation, DNA repair, DNA replication and chromosomal stability. DNA accessibility is regulated via a complex set of post-translational modifications of histones, also called histone code, and nucleosome remodeling. From Mus musculus (Mouse).
   2983..3013    +  misc_feature   MCS (fragment): pUC18/19 multiple cloning site
   3133..3647    +  LTR            3' LTR: 3' long terminal repeat from murine embryonic stem cell virus
   3809..3825    -  protein_bind   lac operator: The lac repressor binds to the lac operator to inhibit transcription in E. coli. This inhibition can be relieved by adding lactose or isopropyl-β-D-thiogalactopyranoside (IPTG). lac repressor encoded by lacI
   3833..3863    -  promoter       lac promoter: promoter for the E. coli lac operon
   3878..3899    -  protein_bind   CAP binding site: CAP binding activates transcription in the presence of cAMP. E. coli catabolite activator protein
   3912..4004    -  CDS            lacI (fragment): lac repressor; lacI; The lac repressor binds to the lac operator to inhibit transcription in E. coli. This inhibition can be relieved by adding lactose or isopropyl-β-D-thiogalactopyranoside (IPTG).
   4187..4775    -  rep_origin     ori: high-copy-number ColE1/pMB1/pBR322/pUC origin of replication
   4946..5806    -  CDS            AmpR: β-lactamase; bla; confers resistance to ampicillin, carbenicillin, and related antibiotics
   5807..5911    -  promoter       AmpR promoter: bla
   6006..6041    +  CDS            rop (fragment): Rop protein, which maintains plasmids at low copy number; rop
   6143..6242    +  misc_feature   bom (fragment): basis of mobility region from pBR322
   6248..32      -  CDS            lacZα (fragment) (across the origin): LacZα fragment of β-galactosidase; lacZ fragment
