[The description below was written by a language model from this plasmid's Addgene catalogue record and pLannotate feature annotations shown in this document.]
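Description:
pMIHP-16161 AU1.C.S is an empty-backbone gammaretroviral vector from the "Flow Code" series. Its p.MIHP backbone was derived from p.MIGII by replacing the GFP reporter with an epitope-tagged histone. The annotated sequence of about 6.4 kb shows the usual MSCV-type layout. Murine embryonic stem cell virus 5' and 3' LTRs flank the Ψ packaging signal and a truncated MMLV gag segment lacking its start codon, which extends the packaging region. No separate internal promoter is annotated, so expression in transduced cells would presumably be driven from the 5' LTR. The gag and env genes are present only as fragments and no pol is annotated, so these viral proteins would have to be supplied in trans by a packaging system.

Downstream of gag sits an EMCV IRES followed directly by the coding sequence for mouse histone H2B (H2bc3). The catalogue lists AU1, C and S tags. These are not individually annotated, but there is unannotated sequence after the histone ORF where they may lie. Together, the histone and this epitope combination appear to act as a nuclear marker detectable by antibody staining, giving cells an epitope-defined code that can be read by flow cytometry in place of GFP. No gene of interest is present. In this kind of design an insert would normally be placed upstream of the IRES, so that the insert and the histone code are translated from one bicistronic transcript. The record also notes that the plasmid is to be used with mRNAs, without explaining further.

In bacteria the plasmid is maintained by a high-copy ColE1/pUC-type origin and selected with ampicillin through the bla gene. The remaining annotations (fragments of TcR, lacI, lacZα, rop and bom, plus the lac promoter and operator) are cloning-vector remnants with no evident function here.
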