Addgene plasmid #237562: pMIHP-16161 AU1.C.S
Purpose: (Empty Backbone) AU1.C.S Flow Code Plasmid This plasmid is to be used with mRNAs.
Depositing lab: Adrian Liston. Depositing organization: Babraham Institute.
Backbone
  Vector backbone: p.MIHP — made from p.MIGII with the GFP element being replaced with the histone epitopes
  Vector type: Retroviral
  Tag / fusion protein: AU1; C; S
Growth in bacteria
  Bacterial resistance: Ampicillin, 100 μg/mL
  Growth temperature: 30°C
  Growth strain: NEB Stable
  Copy number: Unknown
Gene/Insert
  Gene/Insert name: None
Terms and licenses: Academic/Nonprofit Terms; Industry Terms: Not Available to Industry
How to cite: pMIHP-16161 AU1.C.S was a gift from Adrian Liston (Addgene plasmid # 237562 ; http://n2t.net/addgene:237562 ; RRID:Addgene_237562)
